>Addgene plasmid #113068 | DeltaNIRD C95S KVS-1 | addgene full sequence | sequence record 217428 | Addgene NGS Result
GTGATGCGGTTTTGGCAGTACACCAATGGGCGTGGATAGCGGTTTGACTCACGGGGATTTCCAAGTCTCC
ACCCCATTGACGTCAATGGGAGTTTGTTTTGGCACCAAAATCAACGGGACTTTCCAAAATGTCGTAACAA
CTGCGATCGCCCGCCCCGTTGACGCAAATGGGCGGTAGGCGTGTACGGTGGGAGGTCTATATAAGCAGAG
CTCGTTTAGTGAACCGTCAGATCACTAGAAGCTTTATTGCGGTAGTTTATCACAGTTAAATTGCTAACGC
AGTCAGTGCTTCTGACACAACAGTCTCGAACTTAAGCTGCAGTGACTCTCTTAAGGTAGCCTTGCAGAAG
TTGGTCGTGAGGCACTGGGCAGGTAAGTATCAAGGTTACAAGACAGGTTTAAGGAGACCAATAGAAACTG
GGCTTGTCGAGACAGAGAAGACTCTTGCGTTTCTGATAGGCACCTATTGGTCTTACTGACATCCACTTTG
CCTTTCTCTCCACAGGTGTCCACTCCCAGTTCAATTACAGCTCTTAAGGCTAGAGTACTTAATACGACTC
ACTATAGGCTAGCCTCGAGATGGTGATTCCCAGCACCAGGAAAGGACATGCTGCATCTCGTGACAATTTT
GGCAACTCTAACCATCATGGTGACGAGATTGTGCACCGACTCAACAATGGGAGACGTTCAGAGATAGATG
AAGTAAAGCCCGACCTTGTGTCAGGGGCCGGCGACACTGTGATCAAGTTGAATGTTGGAGGGACATCATT
CAGAATAAGGATATCCAGCATCTTTGCAAGATCGGCGGACGAGAAACTGTCCGCGTTTGCACAATTAAAC
CATGAGCAGAGACTTCAAGCATCTGACGCGTTTCTTATGCCACAAGAGGAGTACTACTTGGAAAGGTCGG
CTGCCCTTTTTGATTCGATCTTCAAATACTACATATCTGGCCAACTACACAGACCGCTTGATGTATGCCC
CACAGAATTTGCCACCGAACTCGCCTACTGGAAGATAAACGACGGGCTCACGTCAAACTGCTGTTGGAGG
GGATACAATATGAGTCCTTCACTAGAAGAACTGGTGGCCCCGAAAGAGAAAAAAATAGAGCTGCACGACC
GTTCAATGCGCTCACGGATTCATCAATTCTGCGAAGGGGACGGCTCACTTTTCTCGACTTTGTTTACTTT
TGGCAGCATCGCTTTTGTTCTTATTAGTGTTATTGGACTGGTTTTGGGATCCATTCACGAATTTCAGGTA
CCTATCTATAAAAAAGGAGGAAAATCAGAGAGGATCAGCAACTGGAGTATCGTGGAAAACGAAAACATTA
TATGGGAGCCACATCCGATTTTTGGGTATGTGGAGACAGTGTGTATCATCTGGTTTACTGTAGAATTCAT
CGTACGGTTAGCAGTTACACCAAATAGATTCCAATTTTTGGTGGGAATCATGAATATTGTCGATATGATC
GCTATTATTCCATTCTATTTGGAACTCGGGTTGGCGTTGTTTGGAATTGATGTCGCTAGTCTGAGCGACA
TTAAAGGAGCACTATTAGTTGTTAGAGTGCTCCGTGTGCCTCGTGTTGTGAGAATTTTGAAACTTGGAAG
ATACTCATCTGGTATGCGAACATTCGCTTTGACACTGAGAAGTTCCGCTCGCCAGCTGGGAATGATGGGA
ATGGTCCTGTCAACCGGTGTCGTATTCTTCTCAACACTTTTATACTTCGTCGAGAAAGACGAAAAAGACA
CGCCGTTCACTTCGATTCCAGCTGCTTTTTGGTGGGCAATCGTCACGATGACAACTGTTGGATATGGAGA
TTATGTTCCTGTGACAGTTCCTGGAAAACTGATTGCAAGTGGAGCAATTATCAGTGGAGTATTGGTACTT
GCTCTTCCTATCACTATCATCGTTGACAACTTTATGAAAGTTTCTGGAAATGTGAATGCCAACATCTTCT
CATCTGCAAACCAACGACCTATTGATGTGGCAGAATACCCATACGACGTCCCAGACTACGCTTAATCTAG
AGTCGACCCGGGCGGCCGCTTCCCTTTAGTGAGGGTTAATGCTTCGAGCAGACATGATAAGATACATTGA
TGAGTTTGGACAAACCACAACTAGAATGCAGTGAAAAAAATGCTTTATTTGTGAAATTTGTGATGCTATT
GCTTTATTTGTAACCATTATAAGCTGCAATAAACAAGTTAACAACAACAATTGCATTCATTTTATGTTTC
AGGTTCAGGGGGAGATGTGGGAGGTTTTTTAAAGCAAGTAAAACCTCTACAAATGTGGTAAAATCCGATA
AGGATCGATCCGGGCTGGCGTAATAGCGAAGAGGCCCGCACCGATCGCCCTTCCCAACAGTTGCGCAGCC
TGAATGGCGAATGG
[124 nt withheld, positions 2395-2518]
C
[91 nt withheld, positions 2520-2610]
A
[49 nt withheld, positions 2612-2660]
CCTTTGACGTTGGAGTCCACGTTCTTT
[37 nt withheld, positions 2688-2724]
ACCCTATCTCGGTCTATTCTTTTGATTTATAAGGGATTTTGCCGATTTCGGCCTATTGGTTAAAAAATGA
GCTGATTTAACAAAAATTTAACGCGAATTTTAACAAAATATTAACGCTTACAATTTCCTGATGCGGTATT
TTCTCCTTACGCATCTGTGCGGTATTTCACACCGCATACGCGGATCTGCGCAGCACCATGGCCTGAAATA
ACCTCTGAAAGAGGAACTTGGTTAGGTACCTTCTGAGGCGGAAAGAACCAGCTGTGGAATGTGTGTCAGT
TAGGGTGTGGAAAGTCCCCAGGCTCCCCAGCAGGCAGAAGTATGCAAAGCATGCATCTCAATTAGTCAGC
AACCAGGTGTGGAAAGTCCCCAGGCTCCCCAGCAGGCAGAAGTATGCAAAGCATGCATCTCAATTAGTCA
GCAACCATAGTCCCGCCCCTAACTCCGCCCATCCCGCCCCTAACTCCGCCCAGTTCCGCCCATTCTCCGC
CCCATGGCTGACTAATTTTTTTTATTTATGCAGAGGCCGAGGCCGCCTCGGCCTCTGAGCTATTCCAGAA
GTAGTGAGGAGGCTTTTTTGGAGGCCTAGGCTTTTGCAAAAAGCTTGATTCTTCTGACACAACAGTCTCG
AACTTAAGGCTAGAGCCACCATGATTGAACAAGATGGATTGCACGCAGGTTCTCCGGCCGCTTGGGTGGA
GAGGCTATTCGGCTATGACTGGGCACAACAGACAATCGGCTGCTCTGATGCCGCCGTGTTCCGGCTGTCA
GCGCAGGGGCGCCCGGTTCTTTTTGTCAAGACCGACCTGTCCGGTGCCCTGAATGAACTGCAGGACGAGG
CAGCGCGGCTATCGTGGCTGGCCACGACGGGCGTTCCTTGCGCAGCTGTGCTCGACGTTGTCACTGAAGC
GGGAAGGGACTGGCTGCTATTGGGCGAAGTGCCGGGGCAGGATCTCCTGTCATCTCACCTTGCTCCTGCC
GAGAAAGTATCCATCATGGCTGATGCAATGCGGCGGCTGCATACGCTTGATCCGGCTACCTGCCCATTCG
ACCACCAAGCGAAACATCGCATCGAGCGAGCACGTACTCGGATGGAAGCCGGTCTTGTCGATCAGGATGA
TCTGGACGAAGAGCATCAGGGGCTCGCGCCAGCCGAACTGTTCGCCAGGCTCAAGGCGCGCATGCCCGAC
GGCGAGGATCTCGTCGTGACCCATGGCGATGCCTGCTTGCCGAATATCATGGTGGAAAATGGCCGCTTTT
CTGGATTCATCGACTGTGGCCGGCTGGGTGTGGCGGACCGCTATCAGGACATAGCGTTGGCTACCCGTGA
TATTGCTGAAGAGCTTGGCGGCGAATGGGCTGACCGCTTCCTCGTGCTTTACGGTATCGCCGCTCCCGAT
TCGCAGCGCATCGCCTTCTATCGCCTTCTTGACGAGTTCTTCTGAGCGGGACTCTGGGGTTCGAAATGAC
CGACCAAGCGACGCCCAACCTGCCATCACGATGGCCGCAATAAAATATCTTTATTTTCATTACATCTGTG
TGTTGGTTTTTTGTGTGAATCGATAGCGATAAGGATCCGCGTATGGTGCACTCTCAGTACAATCTGCTCT
GATGCCGCATAGTTAAGCCAGCCCCGACACCCGCCAACACCCGCTGACGCGCCCTGACGGGCTTGTCTGC
TCCCGGCATCCGCTTACAGACAAGCTGTGACCGTCTCCGGGAGCTGCATGTGTCAGAGGTTTTCACCGTC
ATCACCGAAACGCGCGAGACGAAAGGGCCTCGTGATACGCCTATTTTTATAGGTTAATGTCATGATAATA
ATGGTTTCTTAGACGTCAGGTGGCACTTTTCGGGGAAATGTGCGCGGAACCCCTATTTGTTTATTTTTCT
AAATACATTCAAATATGTATCCGCTCATGAGACAATAACCCTGATAAATGCTTCAATAATATTGAAAAAG
GAAGAGTATGAGTATTCAACATTTCCGTGTCGCCCTTATTCCCTTTTTTGCGGCATTTTGCCTTCCTGTT
TTTGCTCACCCAGAAACGCTGGTGAAAGTAAAAGATGCTGAAGATCAGTTGGGTGCACGAGTGGGTTACA
TCGAACTGGATCTCAACAGCGGTAAGATCCTTGAGAGTTTTCGCCCCGAAGAACGTTTTCCAATGATGAG
CACTTTTAAAGTTCTGCTATGTGGCGCGGTATTATCCCGTATTGACGCCGGGCAAGAGCAACTCGGTCGC
CGCATACACTATTCTCAGAATGACTTGGTTGAGTACTCACCAGTCACAGAAAAGCATCTTACGGATGGCA
TGACAGTAAGAGAATTATGCAGTGCTGCCATAACCATGAGTGATAACACTGCGGCCAACTTACTTCTGAC
AACGATCGGAGGACCGAAGGAGCTAACCGCTTTTTTGCACAACATGGGGGATCATGTAACTCGCCTTGAT
CGTTGGGAACCGGAGCTGAATGAAGCCATACCAAACGACGAGCGTGACACCACGATGCCTGTAGCAATGG
CAACAACGTTGCGCAAACTATTAACTGGCGAACTACTTACTCTAGCTTCCCGGCAACAATTAATAGACTG
GATGGAGGCGGATAAAGTTGCAGGACCACTTCTGCGCTCGGCCCTTCCGGCTGGCTGGTTTATTGCTGAT
AAATCTGGAGCCGGTGAGCGTGGGTCTCGCGGTATCATTGCAGCACTGGGGCCAGATGGTAAGCCCTCCC
GTATCGTAGTTATCTACACGACGGGGAGTCAGGCAACTATGGATGAACGAAATAGACAGATCGCTGAGAT
AGGTGCCTCACTGATTAAGCATTGGTAACTGTCAGACCAAGTTTACTCATATATACTTTAGATTGATTTA
AAACTTCATTTTTAATTTAAAAGGATCTAGGTGAAGATCCTTTTTGATAATCTCATGACCAAAATCCCTT
AACGTGAGTTTTCGTTCCACTGAGCGTCAGACCCCGTAGAAAAGATCAAAGGATCTTCTTGAGATCCTTT
TTTTCTGCGCGTAATCTGCTGCTTGCAAACAAAAAAACCACCGCTACCAGCGGTGGTTTGTTTGCCGGAT
CAAGAGCTACCAACTCTTTTTCCGAAGGTAACTGGCTTCAGCAGAGCGCAGATACCAAATACTGTTCTTC
TAGTGTAGCCGTAGTTAGGCCACCACTTCAAGAACTCTGTAGCACCGCCTACATACCTCGCTCTGCTAAT
CCTGTTACCAGTGGCTGCTGCCAGTGGCGATAAGTCGTGTCTTACCGGGTTGGACTCAAGACGATAGTTA
CCGGATAAGGCGCAGCGGTCGGGCTGAACGGGGGGTTCGTGCACACAGCCCAGCTTGGAGCGAACGACCT
ACACCGAACTGAGATACCTACAGCGTGAGCTATGAGAAAGCGCCACGCTTCCCGAAGGGAGAAAGGCGGA
CAGGTATCCGGTAAGCGGCAGGGTCGGAACAGGAGAGCGCACGAGGGAGCTTCCAGGGGGAAACGCCTGG
TATCTTTATAGTCCTGTCGGGTTTCGCCACCTCTGACTTGAGCGTCGATTTTTGTGATGCTCGTCAGGGG
GGCGGAGCCTATGGAAAAACGCCAGCAACGCGGCCTTTTTACGGTTCCTGGCCTTTTGCTGGCCTTTTGC
TCACATGGCTCGACAGATCTTCAATATTGGCCATTAGCCATATTATTCATTGGTTATATAGCATAAATCA
ATATTGGCTATTGGCCATTGCATACGTTGTATCTATATCATAATATGTACATTTATATTGGCTCATGTCC
AATATGACCGCCATGTTGGCATTGATTATTGACTAGTTATTAATAGTAATCAATTACGGGGTCATTAGTT
CATAGCCCATATATGGAGTTCCGCGTTACATAACTTACGGTAAATGGCCCGCCTGGCTGACCGCCCAACG
ACCCCCGCCCATTGACGTCAATAATGACGTATGTTCCCATAGTAACGCCAATAGGGACTTTCCATTGACG
TCAATGGGTGGAGTATTTACGGTAAACTGCCCACTTGGCAGTACATCAAGTGTATCATATGCCAAGTCCG
CCCCCTATTGACGTCAATGACGGTAAATGGCCCGCCTGGCATTATGCCCAGTACATGACCTTACGGGACT
TTCCTACTTGGCAGTACATCTACGTATTAGTCATCGCTATTACCATG
Features (pLannotate 1.2.2; 19 found; start..end, strand, type, name):
      1..212     +  promoter       CMV promoter: human cytomegalovirus (CMV) immediate early promoter
    373..505     +  intron         chimeric intron: chimera between introns from human β-globin and immunoglobulin heavy chain genes
    550..568     +  promoter       T7 promoter: promoter for bacteriophage T7 RNA polymerase
   1806..1919    +  ncRNA          K chan RES: Accession: RF00485 - Potassium channel RNA editing signal
   2053..2070    -  promoter       T3 promoter (fragment): promoter for bacteriophage T3 RNA polymerase
   2088..2209    -  polyA_signal   SV40 poly(A) signal: SV40 polyadenylation signal
   2232..2300    -  CDS            large T antigen (fragment): large T antigen from SV40 (simian virus 40)
   2324..2391    +  CDS            lacZα (fragment): LacZα fragment of β-galactosidase; lacZ fragment
   2395..2823    +  rep_origin     f1 ori (sequence partly withheld): f1 bacteriophage origin of replication; arrow indicates direction of (+) strand synthesis
   2851..2902    -  misc_feature   bom (fragment): basis of mobility region from pBR322
   2967..3324    +  promoter       SV40 promoter: SV40 enhancer and early promoter
   3375..4166    +  CDS            neo: KKA2_KLEPN - Also known as kan, nptII. Experimental evidence at protein level: Swiss-Prot protein existence level 1. Resistance to kanamycin, neomycin, paromomycin, ribostamycin, butirosin and gentamicin B. From Klebsiella pneumoniae.
   4233..4281    +  polyA_signal   poly(A) signal: synthetic polyadenylation signal
   4301..4355    -  misc_feature   bom (fragment): basis of mobility region from pBR322
   4457..4492    -  CDS            rop (fragment): Rop protein, which maintains plasmids at low copy number; rop
   4587..4691    +  promoter       AmpR promoter: bla
   4692..5552    +  CDS            AmpR: β-lactamase; bla; confers resistance to ampicillin, carbenicillin, and related antibiotics
   5723..6311    +  rep_origin     ori: high-copy-number ColE1/pMB1/pBR322/pUC origin of replication
   6524..6901    +  enhancer       CMV enhancer: human cytomegalovirus immediate early enhancer
