[The description below was written by a language model from this plasmid's Addgene catalogue record and pLannotate feature annotations shown in this document.]
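Description:
DeltaNIRD C95S KVS-1 is a mammalian expression plasmid built on the pCI-neo backbone that carries a truncated, point-mutated form of the C. elegans voltage-gated potassium channel subunit KVS-1 (kvs-1, isoform 1.2). The record lists the changes as deletion of the first 40 amino acids together with a C113S substitution. The plasmid name instead gives the cysteine mutation as C95S, and the record does not explain this difference in numbering. The depositor also notes K681I and T208A differences from the reference protein that are said not to affect function. The insert was introduced by TOPO cloning. The feature table does not annotate the coding sequence itself, but it would lie between the T7 promoter and the T3 promoter fragment, where a potassium channel RNA editing signal motif was detected.

Expression is driven by the human CMV immediate early enhancer and promoter, followed by a chimeric β-globin/immunoglobulin intron that typically improves transcript processing and expression, and is terminated by an SV40 polyadenylation signal. The T7 promoter upstream of the insert could in principle allow in vitro transcription. A separate cassette, consisting of the SV40 enhancer/early promoter, the neo gene and a synthetic poly(A) signal, allows selection of stably transfected mammalian cells with G418. In bacteria the plasmid is maintained through a high-copy ColE1/pUC-type origin and selected with ampicillin via β-lactamase, and an f1 origin permits single-stranded DNA production. Given the stated purpose and the associated study on potassium channel oxidation during aging, the construct serves to express this truncated cysteine-to-serine channel variant in mammalian cells, presumably for functional comparison with other channel forms.
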