Addgene plasmid #113068: DeltaNIRD C95S KVS-1
Purpose: Expresses worm truncated KVS1.2 C113S in mammalian cells
Depositing lab: Federico Sesti. Depositing organization: Rutgers, The State University of New Jersey. Publication: Oxidation of a potassium channel causes progressive sensory function loss during aging. Cai SQ, Sesti F. Nat Neurosci. 2009 May;12(5):611-7. doi: 10.1038/nn.2291. Epub 2009 Mar 29. PubMed 19330004.
Backbone
  Vector backbone: pCI-neo
  Vector type: Mammalian Expression
Growth in bacteria
  Bacterial resistance: Ampicillin, 100 μg/mL
  Growth temperature: 37°C
  Growth strain: DH5alpha
  Copy number: High Copy
Gene/Insert
  Gene/Insert name: C113S K+ voltage sensitive channel subunit 1.2
  Species: C. elegans (nematode)
  Mutation: C113S+first 40 AA deletion
  Entrez Gene: kvs-1 (a.k.a. CELE_C53C9.3)
  Cloning method: TOPO Cloning
Terms and licenses: Academic/Nonprofit Terms; Industry Terms: Not Available to Industry
Depositor comments: This plasmid contains K681I and T208A mutations in KVS-1 compared the reference AAO65852.1 that do not impact function.
How to cite: DeltaNIRD C95S KVS-1 was a gift from Federico Sesti (Addgene plasmid # 113068 ; http://n2t.net/addgene:113068 ; RRID:Addgene_113068)
